Addgene plasmid #237452: pLCHKOv5
Purpose: (Empty Backbone) Lentiviral backbone for expressing doxycycline (Dox)-inducible, Pol II-driven hybrid guide (hg)RNAs.
Depositing lab: Thomas Gonatopoulos-Pournatzis. Depositing organization: National Cancer Institute (NCI). Publication: Single-cell exon deletion profiling reveals splicing events that shape gene expression and cell state dynamics. Kumari B, Damodaran AP, Guiblet WM, Xiao MS, Behera AK, On TA, McIntosh CE, Teszler M, Holloway C, Le S, Parab N, Zhao Y, Aregger M, Gonatopoulos-Pournatzis T. Nat Commun. 2026 Feb 3;17(1):1218. doi: 10.1038/s41467-026-68774-w. PubMed 41633991.
Backbone
  Vector backbone: pLCHKOv3
  Backbone manufacturer: Thomas Gonatopoulos-Pournatzis (Addgene plasmid # 209025)
  Vector type: Mammalian Expression, Lentiviral, CRISPR
  Selectable markers: Puromycin
Growth in bacteria
  Bacterial resistance: Ampicillin, 100 μg/mL
  Growth temperature: 37°C
  Growth strain: NEB Stable
  Copy number: High Copy
Gene/Insert
  Gene/Insert name: None
Terms and licenses: Academic/Nonprofit Terms; Industry Terms: Not Available to Industry
Depositor comments: These hgRNAs are processed by Cas13b to cleave the capped 5' end and by Cas12a to remove the polyadenylated 3' end (nucleases not encoded on this plasmid). The vector contains BveI cloning sites and includes a puromycin resistance marker for selection.
How to cite: pLCHKOv5 was a gift from Thomas Gonatopoulos-Pournatzis (Addgene plasmid # 237452 ; http://n2t.net/addgene:237452 ; RRID:Addgene_237452)
