[The description below was written by a language model from this plasmid's Addgene catalogue record and pLannotate feature annotations shown in this document.]
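Description:
pLCHKOv5 is an empty lentiviral CRISPR backbone, derived from pLCHKOv3, built to express doxycycline-inducible hybrid guide RNAs (hgRNAs) from an RNA polymerase II promoter in mammalian cells. It is propagated in E. coli through a high-copy ColE1/pUC-type origin with ampicillin resistance, and also carries an f1 ori and an SV40 ori and poly(A) signal outside the viral region. The viral genome is of the third-generation type: an RSV promoter fused to a truncated HIV-1 5' LTR drives the genomic transcript, followed by the Ψ packaging signal with a partial gag sequence, the RRE for Rev-dependent nuclear export, a cPPT/CTS, a WPRE and a truncated downstream LTR.

Two expression units sit within the provirus. On the reverse strand, a Tet-responsive promoter (repeated tet operator elements with a TRE3G-type minimal promoter) is followed by the guide cloning region and a bGH polyadenylation signal; the depositor notes BveI sites for inserting guides, although these are not annotated in the feature table. Short matches to FLAG and 3xHA in this interval are annotated, but the record does not explain their role. In the forward direction, a human PGK promoter drives the puromycin resistance gene followed by rtTA3, so that transduced cells can be selected and also supply the transactivator that switches on the TRE promoter when doxycycline is present; the linker between the two coding sequences is not annotated.

Because Pol II transcripts are capped and polyadenylated, the hgRNAs require processing: Cas13b cleaves off the capped 5' end and Cas12a removes the polyadenylated 3' end. Neither nuclease is encoded here, so they must be provided separately. The associated work applies the system to single-cell exon deletion profiling.
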