Features (pLannotate 1.2.2; 39 found; start..end, strand, type, name):
      7..507     +  promoter       hPGK promoter: human phosphoglycerate kinase 1 promoter
    529..1125    +  CDS            PuroR (fragment): puromycin N-acetyltransferase; pac from Streptomyces; confers resistance to puromycin
   1191..1886    +  CDS            rtTA3: reverse tetracycline transactivator 3 activates expression from Tet-responsive promoters in the presence of doxycycline
   1816..1926    +  CDS            VP48: 3 tandem repeats of the minimal activation domain of herpes simplex virus VP16 (Cheng et al., 2013)
   1951..2539    +  misc_feature   WPRE: woodchuck hepatitis virus posttranscriptional regulatory element
   2535..2678    +  CDS            nef (fragment): NEF_HV1LA - Experimental evidence at protein level: Swiss-Prot protein existence level 1. Extracellular Nef protein targets CD4(+) T-lymphocytes for apoptosis by interacting with CXCR4 surface receptors. From Human immunodeficiency virus type 1 group M subtype B (isolate Lai) (HIV-1).
   2664..2844    +  LTR            5' LTR (truncated): truncated 5' long terminal repeat (LTR) from HIV-1
   2922..3043    +  polyA_signal   SV40 poly(A) signal: SV40 polyadenylation signal
   3083..3218    +  rep_origin     SV40 ori: SV40 origin of replication
   3239..3257    -  promoter       T7 promoter: promoter for bacteriophage T7 RNA polymerase
   3265..3420    +  CDS            lacZα (fragment): LacZα fragment of β-galactosidase; lacZ fragment
   3425..3853    +  rep_origin     f1 ori (sequence partly withheld): f1 bacteriophage origin of replication; arrow indicates direction of (+) strand synthesis
   3906..4010    +  promoter       AmpR promoter: bla
   4011..4871    +  CDS            AmpR: β-lactamase; bla; confers resistance to ampicillin, carbenicillin, and related antibiotics
   5042..5630    +  rep_origin     ori: high-copy-number ColE1/pMB1/pBR322/pUC origin of replication
   5813..5905    +  CDS            lacI (fragment): lac repressor; lacI; The lac repressor binds to the lac operator to inhibit transcription in E. coli. This inhibition can be relieved by adding lactose or isopropyl-β-D-thiogalactopyranoside (IPTG).
   5918..5939    +  protein_bind   CAP binding site: CAP binding activates transcription in the presence of cAMP. E. coli catabolite activator protein
   5954..5984    +  promoter       lac promoter: promoter for the E. coli lac operon
   5992..6008    +  protein_bind   lac operator: The lac repressor binds to the lac operator to inhibit transcription in E. coli. This inhibition can be relieved by adding lactose or isopropyl-β-D-thiogalactopyranoside (IPTG). lac repressor encoded by lacI
   6053..6071    +  promoter       T3 promoter: promoter for bacteriophage T3 RNA polymerase
   6099..6325    +  promoter       RSV promoter: Rous sarcoma virus enhancer/promoter
   6326..6506    +  LTR            5' LTR (truncated): truncated 5' long terminal repeat (LTR) from HIV-1
   6553..6678    +  misc_feature   HIV-1 Ψ: packaging signal of human immunodeficiency virus type 1
   6662..7025    +  CDS            HIV-1 gag (fragment): gag protein from human immunodeficiency virus 1; gag
   7171..7404    +  misc_feature   RRE: The Rev response element (RRE) of HIV-1 allows for Rev-dependent mRNA export from the nucleus to the cytoplasm.
   7781..7807    +  CDS            Rev (fragment): human immunodeficiency virus 1 (HIV-1) Rev protein; rev; enhances nuclear export of unspliced and incompletely spliced viral mRNAs
   7955..8066    -  polyA_signal   bGH poly(A) signal: bovine growth hormone polyadenylation signal
   8161..8186    -  CDS            3xHA (fragment): three tandem HA epitope tags
   8196..8219    -  CDS            FLAG: FLAG® epitope tag, followed by an enterokinase cleavage site
   8348..8393    -  promoter       TRE3GV promoter (fragment): 3rd-generation Tet-responsive promoter that can be activated by binding of Tet-On® 3G, optimized for retroviral and lentiviral vectors
   8401..8421    -  promoter       tight TRE promoter (fragment): Tet-responsive promoter PTight, consisting of seven tet operator sequences followed by the minimal CMV promoter
   8438..8458    -  promoter       tight TRE promoter (fragment): Tet-responsive promoter PTight, consisting of seven tet operator sequences followed by the minimal CMV promoter
   8475..8495    -  promoter       tight TRE promoter (fragment): Tet-responsive promoter PTight, consisting of seven tet operator sequences followed by the minimal CMV promoter
   8512..8532    -  promoter       tight TRE promoter (fragment): Tet-responsive promoter PTight, consisting of seven tet operator sequences followed by the minimal CMV promoter
   8549..8569    -  promoter       tight TRE promoter (fragment): Tet-responsive promoter PTight, consisting of seven tet operator sequences followed by the minimal CMV promoter
   8586..8606    -  promoter       tight TRE promoter (fragment): Tet-responsive promoter PTight, consisting of seven tet operator sequences followed by the minimal CMV promoter
   8623..8643    -  promoter       tight TRE promoter (fragment): Tet-responsive promoter PTight, consisting of seven tet operator sequences followed by the minimal CMV promoter
   8660..8680    -  promoter       tight TRE promoter (fragment): Tet-responsive promoter PTight, consisting of seven tet operator sequences followed by the minimal CMV promoter
   8758..8875    +  misc_feature   cPPT/CTS: central polypurine tract and central termination sequence of HIV-1
>Addgene plasmid #237452 | pLCHKOv5 | addgene full sequence | sequence record 476120 | Addgene NGS Result
CCCGGGTTGCGCCTTTTCCAAGGCAGCCCTGGGTTTGCGCAGGGACGCGGCTGCTCTGGGCGTGGTTCCG
GGAAACGCAGCGGCGCCGACCCTGGGTCTCGCACATTCTTCACGTCCGTTCGCAGCGTCACCCGGATCTT
CGCCGCTACCCTTGTGGGCCCCCCGGCGACGCTTCCTGCTCCGCCCCTAAGTCGGGAAGGTTCCTTGCGG
TTCGCGGCGTGCCGGACGTGACAAACGGAAGCCGCAGCTCACACTAGTACCCTCGCAGACGGACAGCGCC
AGGGAGCAATGGCAGCGCGCCGACCGCGATGGGCTGTGGCCAATAGCGGCTGCTCAGCAGGGCGCGCCGA
GAGCAGCGGCCGGGAAGGGGCGGTGCGGGAGGCGGGGTGTGGGGCGGTAGTGTGGGCCCTGTTCCTGCCC
GCGCGGTGTTCCGCATTCTGCAAGCCTCCGGAGCGCACGTCGGCAGTCGGCTCCCTCGTTGACCGAATCA
CCGACCTCTCTCCCCAGGGGGATCCACCGGAGCTTACCATGACCGAGTACAAGCCCACGGTGCGCCTCGC
CACCCGCGACGACGTCCCCAGGGCCGTACGCACCCTCGCCGCCGCGTTCGCCGACTACCCCGCCACGCGC
CACACCGTCGATCCGGACCGCCACATCGAGCGGGTCACCGAGCTGCAAGAACTCTTCCTCACGCGCGTCG
GGCTCGACATCGGCAAGGTGTGGGTCGCGGACGACGGCGCCGCCGTGGCGGTCTGGACCACGCCGGAGAG
CGTCGAAGCGGGGGCGGTGTTCGCCGAGATCGGCCCGCGCATGGCCGAGTTGAGCGGTTCCCGGCTGGCC
GCGCAGCAACAGATGGAAGGCCTCCTGGCGCCGCACCGGCCCAAGGAGCCCGCGTGGTTCCTGGCCACCG
TCGGTGTTTCGCCCGACCACCAGGGCAAGGGTCTGGGCAGCGCCGTCGTGCTCCCCGGAGTGGAGGCGGC
CGAGCGCGCCGGGGTGCCCGCCTTCCTGGAGACCTCCGCGCCCCGCAACCTCCCCTTCTACGAGCGGCTC
GGCTTCACCGTCACCGCCGACGTCGAGGTGCCCGAAGGACCGCGCACCTGGTGCATGACCCGCAAGCCCG
GTGCCGGATCCGGCGCAACAAACTTCTCTCTGCTGAAACAAGCCGGAGATGTCGAAGAGAATCCTGGACC
GTCTAGACTGGACAAGAGCAAAGTCATAAACGGCGCTCTGGAATTACTCAATGGAGTCGGTATCGAAGGC
CTGACGACAAGGAAACTCGCTCAAAAGCTGGGAGTTGAGCAGCCTACCCTGTACTGGCACGTGAAGAACA
AGCGGGCCCTGCTCGATGCCCTGCCAATCGAGATGCTGGACAGGCATCATACCCACTTCTGCCCCCTGGA
AGGCGAGTCATGGCAAGACTTTCTGCGGAACAACGCCAAGTCATTCCGCTGTGCTCTCCTCTCACATCGC
GACGGGGCTAAAGTGCATCTCGGCACCCGCCCAACAGAGAAACAGTACGAAACCCTGGAAAATCAGCTCG
CGTTCCTGTGTCAGCAAGGCTTCTCCCTGGAGAACGCACTGTACGCTCTGTCCGCCGTGGGCCACTTTAC
ACTGGGCTGCGTATTGGAGGAACAGGAGCATCAAGTAGCAAAAGAGGAAAGAGAGACACCTACCACCGAT
TCTATGCCCCCACTTCTGAGACAAGCAATTGAGCTGTTCGACCGGCAGGGAGCCGAACCAGCCTTCCTTT
TCGGCCTGGAACTAATCATATGTGGCCTGGAGAAACAGCTAAAGTGCGAAAGCGGCGGGCCGGCCGACGC
CCTTGACGATTTTGACTTAGACATGCTCCCAGCCGATGCCCTTGACGACTTTGACCTTGATATGCTGCCT
GCTGACGCTCTTGACGATTTTGACCTTGACATGCTCCCCGGGTAAACGCGTTAAGTCGACAATCAACCTC
TGGATTACAAAATTTGTGAAAGATTGACTGGTATTCTTAACTATGTTGCTCCTTTTACGCTATGTGGATA
CGCTGCTTTAATGCCTTTGTATCATGCTATTGCTTCCCGTATGGCTTTCATTTTCTCCTCCTTGTATAAA
TCCTGGTTGCTGTCTCTTTATGAGGAGTTGTGGCCCGTTGTCAGGCAACGTGGCGTGGTGTGCACTGTGT
TTGCTGACGCAACCCCCACTGGTTGGGGCATTGCCACCACCTGTCAGCTCCTTTCCGGGACTTTCGCTTT
CCCCCTCCCTATTGCCACGGCGGAACTCATCGCCGCCTGCCTTGCCCGCTGCTGGACAGGGGCTCGGCTG
TTGGGCACTGACAATTCCGTGGTGTTGTCGGGGAAATCATCGTCCTTTCCTTGGCTGCTCGCCTGTGTTG
CCACCTGGATTCTGCGCGGGACGTCCTTCTGCTACGTCCCTTCGGCCCTCAATCCAGCGGACCTTCCTTC
CCGCGGCCTGCTGCCGGCTCTGCGGCCTCTTCCGCGTGTTCGCCTTCGCCCTCAGACGAGTCGGATCTCC
CTTTGGGCCGCCTCCCCGCGTCGACTTTAAGACCAATGACTTACAAGGCAGCTGTAGATCTTAGCCACTT
TTTAAAAGAAAAGGGGGGACTGGAAGGGCTAATTCACTCCCAACGTAGACAAGATCTGCTTTTTGCTTGT
ACTGGGTCTCTCTGGTTAGACCAGATCTGAGCCTGGGAGCTCTCTGGCTAACTAGGGAACCCACTGCTTA
AGCCTCAATAAAGCTTGCCTTGAGTGCTTCAAGTAGTGTGTGCCCGTCTGTTGTGTGACTCTGGTAACTA
GAGATCCCTCAGACCCTTTTAGTCAGTGTGGAAAATCTCTAGCAGTACGTATAGTAGTTCATGTCATCTT
ATTATTCAGTATTTATAACTTGCAAAGAAATGAATATCAGAGAGTGAGAGGAACTTGTTTATTGCAGCTT
ATAATGGTTACAAATAAAGCAATAGCATCACAAATTTCACAAATAAAGCATTTTTTTCACTGCATTCTAG
TTGTGGTTTGTCCAAACTCATCAATGTATCTTATCATGTCTGGCTCTAGCTATCCCGCCCCTAACTCCGC
CCATCCCGCCCCTAACTCCGCCCAGTTCCGCCCATTCTCCGCCCCATGGCTGACTAATTTTTTTTATTTA
TGCAGAGGCCGAGGCCGCCTCGGCCTCTGAGCTATTCCAGAAGTAGTGAGGAGGCTTTTTTGGAGGCCTA
GGGACGTACCCAATTCGCCCTATAGTGAGTCGTATTACGCGCGCTCACTGGCCGTCGTTTTACAACGTCG
TGACTGGGAAAACCCTGGCGTTACCCAACTTAATCGCCTTGCAGCACATCCCCCTTTCGCCAGCTGGCGT
AATAGCGAAGAGGCCCGCACCGATCGCCCTTCCCAACAGTTGCGCAGCCTGAATGGCGAATGGG
[124 nt withheld, positions 3425-3548]
C
[91 nt withheld, positions 3550-3640]
A
[49 nt withheld, positions 3642-3690]
CCTTTGACGTTGGAGTCCACGTTCTTT
[37 nt withheld, positions 3718-3754]
ACCCTATCTCGGTCTATTCTTTTGATTTATAAGGGATTTTGCCGATTTCGGCCTATTGGTTAAAAAATGA
GCTGATTTAACAAAAATTTAACGCGAATTTTAACAAAATATTAACGCTTACAATTTAGGTGGCACTTTTC
GGGGAAATGTGCGCGGAACCCCTATTTGTTTATTTTTCTAAATACATTCAAATATGTATCCGCTCATGAG
ACAATAACCCTGATAAATGCTTCAATAATATTGAAAAAGGAAGAGTATGAGTATTCAACATTTCCGTGTC
GCCCTTATTCCCTTTTTTGCGGCATTTTGCCTTCCTGTTTTTGCTCACCCAGAAACGCTGGTGAAAGTAA
AAGATGCTGAAGATCAGTTGGGTGCACGAGTGGGTTACATCGAACTGGATCTCAACAGCGGTAAGATCCT
TGAGAGTTTTCGCCCCGAAGAACGTTTTCCAATGATGAGCACTTTTAAAGTTCTGCTATGTGGCGCGGTA
TTATCCCGTATTGACGCCGGGCAAGAGCAACTCGGTCGCCGCATACACTATTCTCAGAATGACTTGGTTG
AGTACTCACCAGTCACAGAAAAGCATCTTACGGATGGCATGACAGTAAGAGAATTATGCAGTGCTGCCAT
AACCATGAGTGATAACACTGCGGCCAACTTACTTCTGACAACGATCGGAGGACCGAAGGAGCTAACCGCT
TTTTTGCACAACATGGGGGATCATGTAACTCGCCTTGATCGTTGGGAACCGGAGCTGAATGAAGCCATAC
CAAACGACGAGCGTGACACCACGATGCCTGTAGCAATGGCAACAACGTTGCGCAAACTATTAACTGGCGA
ACTACTTACTCTAGCTTCCCGGCAACAATTAATAGACTGGATGGAGGCGGATAAAGTTGCAGGACCACTT
CTGCGCTCGGCCCTTCCGGCTGGCTGGTTTATTGCTGATAAATCTGGAGCCGGTGAGCGTGGGTCTCGCG
GTATCATTGCAGCACTGGGGCCAGATGGTAAGCCCTCCCGTATCGTAGTTATCTACACGACGGGGAGTCA
GGCAACTATGGATGAACGAAATAGACAGATCGCTGAGATAGGTGCCTCACTGATTAAGCATTGGTAACTG
TCAGACCAAGTTTACTCATATATACTTTAGATTGATTTAAAACTTCATTTTTAATTTAAAAGGATCTAGG
TGAAGATCCTTTTTGATAATCTCATGACCAAAATCCCTTAACGTGAGTTTTCGTTCCACTGAGCGTCAGA
CCCCGTAGAAAAGATCAAAGGATCTTCTTGAGATCCTTTTTTTCTGCGCGTAATCTGCTGCTTGCAAACA
AAAAAACCACCGCTACCAGCGGTGGTTTGTTTGCCGGATCAAGAGCTACCAACTCTTTTTCCGAAGGTAA
CTGGCTTCAGCAGAGCGCAGATACCAAATACTGTTCTTCTAGTGTAGCCGTAGTTAGGCCACCACTTCAA
GAACTCTGTAGCACCGCCTACATACCTCGCTCTGCTAATCCTGTTACCAGTGGCTGCTGCCAGTGGCGAT
AAGTCGTGTCTTACCGGGTTGGACTCAAGACGATAGTTACCGGATAAGGCGCAGCGGTCGGGCTGAACGG
GGGGTTCGTGCACACAGCCCAGCTTGGAGCGAACGACCTACACCGAACTGAGATACCTACAGCGTGAGCT
ATGAGAAAGCGCCACGCTTCCCGAAGGGAGAAAGGCGGACAGGTATCCGGTAAGCGGCAGGGTCGGAACA
GGAGAGCGCACGAGGGAGCTTCCAGGGGGAAACGCCTGGTATCTTTATAGTCCTGTCGGGTTTCGCCACC
TCTGACTTGAGCGTCGATTTTTGTGATGCTCGTCAGGGGGGCGGAGCCTATGGAAAAACGCCAGCAACGC
GGCCTTTTTACGGTTCCTGGCCTTTTGCTGGCCTTTTGCTCACATGTTCTTTCCTGCGTTATCCCCTGAT
TCTGTGGATAACCGTATTACCGCCTTTGAGTGAGCTGATACCGCTCGCCGCAGCCGAACGACCGAGCGCA
GCGAGTCAGTGAGCGAGGAAGCGGAAGAGCGCCCAATACGCAAACCGCCTCTCCCCGCGCGTTGGCCGAT
TCATTAATGCAGCTGGCACGACAGGTTTCCCGACTGGAAAGCGGGCAGTGAGCGCAACGCAATTAATGTG
AGTTAGCTCACTCATTAGGCACCCCAGGCTTTACACTTTATGCTTCCGGCTCGTATGTTGTGTGGAATTG
TGAGCGGATAACAATTTCACACAGGAAACAGCTATGACCATGATTACGCCAAGCGCGCAATTAACCCTCA
CTAAAGGGAACAAAAGCTGGAGCTGCAAGCTTAATGTAGTCTTATGCAATACTCTTGTAGTCTTGCAACA
TGGTAACGATGAGTTAGCAACATGCCTTACAAGGAGAGAAAAAGCACCGTGCATGCCGATTGGTGGAAGT
AAGGTGGTACGATCGTGCCTTATTAGGAAGGCAACAGACGGGTCTGACATGGATTGGACGAACCACTGAA
TTGCCGCATTGCAGAGATATTGTATTTAAGTGCCTAGCTCGATACATAAACGGGTCTCTCTGGTTAGACC
AGATCTGAGCCTGGGAGCTCTCTGGCTAACTAGGGAACCCACTGCTTAAGCCTCAATAAAGCTTGCCTTG
AGTGCTTCAAGTAGTGTGTGCCCGTCTGTTGTGTGACTCTGGTAACTAGAGATCCCTCAGACCCTTTTAG
TCAGTGTGGAAAATCTCTAGCAGTGGCGCCCGAACAGGGACTTGAAAGCGAAAGGGAAACCAGAGGAGCT
CTCTCGACGCAGGACTCGGCTTGCTGAAGCGCGCACGGCAAGAGGCGAGGGGCGGCGACTGGTGAGTACG
CCAAAAATTTTGACTAGCGGAGGCTAGAAGGAGAGAGATGGGTGCGAGAGCGTCAGTATTAAGCGGGGGA
GAATTAGATCGCGATGGGAAAAAATTCGGTTAAGGCCAGGGGGAAAGAAAAAATATAAATTAAAACATAT
AGTATGGGCAAGCAGGGAGCTAGAACGATTCGCAGTTAATCCTGGCCTGTTAGAAACATCAGAAGGCTGT
AGACAAATACTGGGACAGCTACAACCATCCCTTCAGACAGGATCAGAAGAACTTAGATCATTATATAATA
CAGTAGCAACCCTCTATTGTGTGCATCAAAGGATAGAGATAAAAGACACCAAGGAAGCTTTAGACAAGAT
AGAGGAAGAGCAAAACAAAAGTAAGACCACCGCACAGCAAGCGGCCGCTGATCTTCAGACCTGGAGGAGG
AGATATGAGGGACAATTGGAGAAGTGAATTATATAAATATAAAGTAGTAAAAATTGAACCATTAGGAGTA
GCACCCACCAAGGCAAAGAGAAGAGTGGTGCAGAGAGAAAAAAGAGCAGTGGGAATAGGAGCTTTGTTCC
TTGGGTTCTTGGGAGCAGCAGGAAGCACTATGGGCGCAGCGTCAATGACGCTGACGGTACAGGCCAGACA
ATTATTGTCTGGTATAGTGCAGCAGCAGAACAATTTGCTGAGGGCTATTGAGGCGCAACAGCATCTGTTG
CAACTCACAGTCTGGGGCATCAAGCAGCTCCAGGCAAGAATCCTGGCTGTGGAAAGATACCTAAAGGATC
AACAGCTCCTGGGGATTTGGGGTTGCTCTGGAAAACTCATTTGCACCACTGCTGTGCCTTGGAATGCTAG
TTGGAGTAATAAATCTCTGGAACAGATTTGGAATCACACGACCTGGATGGAGTGGGACAGAGAAATTAAC
AATTACACAAGCTTAATACACTCCTTAATTGAAGAATCGCAAAACCAGCAAGAAAAGAATGAACAAGAAT
TATTGGAATTAGATAAATGGGCAAGTTTGTGGAATTGGTTTAACATAACAAATTGGCTGTGGTATATAAA
ATTATTCATAATGATAGTAGGAGGCTTGGTAGGTTTAAGAATAGTTTTTGCTGTACTTTCTATAGTGAAT
AGAGTTAGGCAGGGATATTCACCATTATCGTTTCAGACCCACCTCCCAACCCCGAGGGGACCCTGCAGGA
TTTAAATCCGAGGGGACCCAGAGAATTCCATAGAGCCCACCGCATCCCCAGCATGCCTGCTATTGTCTAC
CCAATCCTCCCCCTTGCTGTCCTGCCCCACCCCACCCCCCAGAATAGAATGACACCTACTCAGACAATGC
GATGCAATTTCCTCATTTTATTAGGAAAGGACAGTGGGAGTGGCACCTTCCAGGGTCAAGGAAGGCACGG
GGGAGGGGCAAACAACAGATGGCTGGCAACTAGAAGGCACAGATCTACGACAGTAGAAATTAGTAGGCAG
GTGCTTACTATAAACCTGCAGAGGTTGTAATAGCCCCTCAAAACTGGACCTTCCACAACTTATCAGGCGT
AATCTGGCACATCGTATGGGTAGCTGATATCCTTGTCATCGTCATCCTTGTAATCGATGTCATGATCATA
TGTATCACCGTCATGGTCTTTGTAGTCCATGTTAACGCTAGAGGATCCAGCCTCCGCGGAGGTTGGATCG
GTCCCGGTGTCATCTATGGAGGTCAAAACAGCGTGGATGGCGTCTCCAGGCGATCTGACGGTTCACTAAA
CGAGCTCTGCTTATATAGGGGGTACCTTCTCTATCACTGATAGGGAGCTCGAGACGTGTCGACTTCTCTA
TCACTGATAGGGAGACGTTCTAGACGTACCTTCTCTATCACTGATAGGGAGCTCGAGACGTGTCGACTTC
TCTATCACTGATAGGGAGACGTTCTAGACGTACCTTCTCTATCACTGATAGGGAGCTCGAGACGTGTCGA
CTTCTCTATCACTGATAGGGAGACGTTCTAGACGTACCTTCTCTATCACTGATAGGGAGCTCGAGACGTG
TCGACTTCTCTATCACTGATAGGGAGACGTGCGGCCAGCTTGGATCCCTCGAGGTTAACACCGGTTTCTA
GATCTTGAGACAAATGGCAGTATTCATCCACAATTTTAAAAGAAAAGGGGGGATTGGGGGGTACAGTGCA
GGGGAAAGAATAGTAGACATAATAGCAACAGACATACAAACTAAAGAATTACAAAAACAAATTACAAAAA
TTCAAAATTTTCGGGTTTATTACAGGGACAGCAGAGATCCACTTTGGCGCCGGCTCGAGATTTAAATCCT
GCAGGCGAGGGGG
